>Addgene plasmid #37080 | Lenti-Hb9-GFP | addgene full sequence | sequence record 391082 | Addgene NGS Result
GACAATTGCATGAAGAATCTGCTTAGGGTTAGGCGTTTTGCGCTGCTTCGCGATGTACGGGCCAGATATA
CGCGTTGACATTGATTATTGACTAGTTATTAATAGTAATCAATTACGGGGTCATTAGTTCATAGCCCATA
TATGGAGTTCCGCGTTACATAACTTACGGTAAATGGCCCGCCTGGCTGACCGCCCAACGACCCCCGCCCA
TTGACGTCAATAATGACGTATGTTCCCATAGTAACGCCAATAGGGACTTTCCATTGACGTCAATGGGTGG
AGTATTTACGGTAAACTGCCCACTTGGCAGTACATCAAGTGTATCATATGCCAAGTACGCCCCCTATTGA
CGTCAATGACGGTAAATGGCCCGCCTGGCATTATGCCCAGTACATGACCTTATGGGACTTTCCTACTTGG
CAGTACATCTACGTATTAGTCATCGCTATTACCATGGTGATGCGGTTTTGGCAGTACATCAATGGGCGTG
GATAGCGGTTTGACTCACGGGGATTTCCAAGTCTCCACCCCATTGACGTCAATGGGAGTTTGTTTTGGCA
CCAAAATCAACGGGACTTTCCAAAATGTCGTAACAACTCCGCCCCATTGACGCAAATGGGCGGTAGGCGT
GTACGGTGGGAGGTCTATATAAGCAGCGCGTTTTGCCTGTACTGGGTCTCTCTGGTTAGACCAGATCTGA
GCCTGGGAGCTCTCTGGCTAACTAGGGAACCCACTGCTTAAGCCTCAATAAAGCTTGCCTTGAGTGCTTC
AAGTAGTGTGTGCCCGTCTGTTGTGTGACTCTGGTAACTAGAGATCCCTCAGACCCTTTTAGTCAGTGTG
GAAAATCTCTAGCAGTGGCGCCCGAACAGGGACTTGAAAGCGAAAGGGAAACCAGAGGAGCTCTCTCGAC
GCAGGACTCGGCTTGCTGAAGCGCGCACGGCAAGAGGCGAGGGGCGGCGACTGGTGAGTACGCCAAAAAT
TTTGACTAGCGGAGGCTAGAAGGAGAGAGATGGGTGCGAGAGCGTCAGTATTAAGCGGGGGAGAATTAGA
TCGCGATGGGAAAAAATTCGGTTAAGGCCAGGGGGAAAGAAAAAATATAAATTAAAACATATAGTATGGG
CAAGCAGGGAGCTAGAACGATTCGCAGTTAATCCTGGCCTGTTAGAAACATCAGAAGGCTGTAGACAAAT
ACTGGGACAGCTACAACCATCCCTTCAGACAGGATCAGAAGAACTTAGATCATTATATAATACAGTAGCA
ACCCTCTATTGTGTGCATCAAAGGATAGAGATAAAAGACACCAAGGAAGCTTTAGACAAGATAGAGGAAG
AGCAAAACAAAAGTAAGACCACCGCACAGCAAGCGGCCGCTGATCTTCAGACCTGGAGGAGGAGATATGA
GGGACAATTGGAGAAGTGAATTATATAAATATAAAGTAGTAAAAATTGAACCATTAGGAGTAGCACCCAC
CAAGGCAAAGAGAAGAGTGGTGCAGAGAGAAAAAAGAGCAGTGGGAATAGGAGCTTTGTTCCTTGGGTTC
TTGGGAGCAGCAGGAAGCACTATGGGCGCAGCGTCAATGACGCTGACGGTACAGGCCAGACAATTATTGT
CTGGTATAGTGCAGCAGCAGAACAATTTGCTGAGGGCTATTGAGGCGCAACAGCATCTGTTGCAACTCAC
AGTCTGGGGCATCAAGCAGCTCCAGGCAAGAATCCTGGCTGTGGAAAGATACCTAAAGGATCAACAGCTC
CTGGGGATTTGGGGTTGCTCTGGAAAACTCATTTGCACCACTGCTGTGCCTTGGAATGCTAGTTGGAGTA
ATAAATCTCTGGAACAGATTTGGAATCACACGACCTGGATGGAGTGGGACAGAGAAATTAACAATTACAC
AAGCTTAATACACTCCTTAATTGAAGAATCGCAAAACCAGCAAGAAAAGAATGAACAAGAATTATTGGAA
TTAGATAAATGGGCAAGTTTGTGGAATTGGTTTAACATAACAAATTGGCTGTGGTATATAAAATTATTCA
TAATGATAGTAGGAGGCTTGGTAGGTTTAAGAATAGTTTTTGCTGTACTTTCTATAGTGAATAGAGTTAG
GCAGGGATATTCACCATTATCGTTTCAGACCCACCTCCCAACCCCGAGGGGACCCGACAGGCCCGAAGGA
ATAGAAGAAGAAGGTGGAGAGAGAGACAGAGACAGATCCATTCGATTAGTGAACGGATCAACTTTTAAAA
GAAAAGGGGGGATTGGGGGGTACAGTGCAGGGGAAAGAATAGTAGACATAATAGCAACAGACATACAAAC
TAAAGAATTACAAAAACAAATTACAAAATTCAAAATTTTATCGATGCGGCCGCTCGACTCGATCCTGTCT
CCCTGGCCAGGAGTCTGGGGTCCGCAGATATATTACAACAAAATTACTAATTGGAAAATGAAATTGTCAA
TAAAGCACACCCCACGCGTGTACTATATCTTTAAATATTATGATGTCTTATTGGTCCCATTTCCTTACAA
TAATTTATTGCAATAAAACAGACACTGCAGGTCCCCTTAAATTGTCTTTTCATAATGAATAAATTTAAGC
AGGCTAATTAATATATAAACTAGCTCAATTTGTCAAGTTGATTTGTATTTTAGTTAATTGTGAAAGTAAT
TACCACATGGTCAAATTAACAGCTTTCTGGAAATGACCAAGCCTGAGGTTTTATTTCCTTCCTGGGTGAA
GAAAATTCATTTTTCCAAGCTCTTGATGTGATGAATAAAAGTCATAAATCTGGGTGATTGGTGCAGGCAG
AGTCTAAATGGCTTCATATTTCATTTTAGGTTTAATAGAAATATTCATGCTCTGTTTTAATGAAATTAAA
TTGAAGGGGGATGGGGCTCTGGAGGCGGCCCTGGCTGGGGGCTTAAAGGGACAGTGCACTTTTCCTTTCT
TCATGCAAGGGCCAGGGCTAGAGGTCCCTGGACTCAGTCAAGAAGTGGAGAGAGCTGAGGGAGGCCTGGG
AGGCCCTTATTCTGTACCCAGTGTAGCACACCTGCAGCCCTGATTGGGGGGGGGGGGCGGGGGCAATTCA
CACCCTGTATTCTCACCAGGCTAAAGTTTCTTCTATCTGGTTCCTTCTCTCCAAAAAATCAGTCAGAAGG
GACCTCCCTTGGCTGAGAGTAGAAGTGAGGTGGTCAGCGTGCTGCAGACAAGCCTGTCCTCCATCTGCCT
AAGGGGTCTGATATCCTACACCAAGCCCCCCCTACCCCTTCTGGAGACACATAGGAGATAAGCATTTTCA
AAACCACCATGGCACTCTCCTGTTCTCCCCTGCACCCCTTCCTCCCAGACTCCATCCTGCCTGAGGATGA
TTTGGTCCAACTTGAATAATAGAGTACTCTCTTTCCACATCTTTCCACATCGGAAAGAGTAGTCCGGGAT
CCAGTCCACCTGCAGCCCTGATTAAAGGAAGGAAGGAAGACTAGAGGCGCAGTTCTACCTATTATACTTA
TTTTAAGGTTCCCAGGTCAGAGATGCCTCATGGACATTTCTCCCTAAGGCAGGTCCTGACCAGCCCTCCC
CCTGAATGGTGCTGATCTGTGACTTGTTGCTTCTATTGAACAAATACAGCTTTGATTTGTTTCCAGCCAG
AGTGGTTAGCTGATGAATTGACAAAAACTAATCAGCTTTATTGGGAAACAGGTTTAAGGGCACGGACGTG
TCAATAACGCTCAGCCTGACCCCCTCTTCCATTAGCTAGGCAGGCTGATTAGAGTAAGAAGACCCTCTCG
CCGATTGCACCGAAATTGCTTTCATAAACTCACAATATTAGCAGTCGATGTGAGCAGCTAATTTAGAGAA
GACATCCAGGCCCGTCACATCGATCATCGGGTTTATGTATCATTATCTCATTTACAGAATGTCGCAGTGT
AATACATGTTTTTGGCAATAGGCTTGGCCGCTCGCCGGAGCCGCGCGCTGTTCCTTTCGGCCACACTGCA
GGGGACTTCCTCAACAATCTACGATGTCTCTTCGCGTGAACAAGGAGGCACTTTGCACACATATGCACAC
TTGCGCCCAGGCTCTCAGTGCGCGCTCAGTGCACACATGCACGTGGACACATGCTCCGACATACTACCTG
AGCTGCCTTTCCTTCTCATGCGGGGATGCTGGCATTGCTCTCTCCTGCGAGCCCCTGGTCTGAAGCCCAA
TGCCGGACGCTCACCAACCTTGGAGTCAACCTCGGAGAGCTCAAGGTTCGGTTCTGTCACCAGCATACAG
AGATGGTGGGTGGCGGCGCAATCAGCCACCTTCTCTCAAGGCTTTGGTCGCCCAGTTGGCGGGTGTCCAG
AAATCCACAGGCCTGCGAAGGTCCTTCTCCGCCCTCCCAGGCTCCAGCTTGACCTGCCCTGCCCTGGGCG
GGCCTTTCTCGCAACACTTCCAGGCTCAGCCAGATGCGCCTGGTCTTAGGGAGTGGGCCACCTGTTCCTT
TGGGTAATTATTTTAATGTAAGGGGTCTACTTCAGGCCTCCTGCAGTGACAGACGGCAGCGGAGCTGCAA
AGCGCTCTCAGCCTTTCAGTGGAATTTCCCAGATGGGCCAAGGGGAGGCCAGGGCGGGTCACCAGGGGCC
CTTTAACGAGTTCATTAGCCAAATTATCTTGCCTGCAGCAAGGACCCCAGAGACTGTAGGGAGAGTAGGG
GAGAAGGTGGGTCTTTCTCCCTCCCTGCTAGTCTGCAAGAACAGTTGTGGGAAGGAAAGAGAAAGGACAT
CCTCCCCAAAGGGGCCTAGGAACACTAAAGGCAAAGATGGCATCTCTGATGTGACTTATGCGCCAGACCA
GCGAGGTGGTGGAGTGGTGGGAAGGAATCATAATGATTAGGAAACACGGAGATTCTAACAACCAGGGCAC
TGACCCATATTGTGGAACAAACCTAGTGCAGAAATCAAAGTCAGAGCCCCTGGAACTTTATTCTGTGCTT
CTTAAGCAAAGAACCTGGACATCTTGGAGCCTTGGTCTGTCCGTCCATCTGTAGAGTAGAAGGTAGGTGT
GTTTCCTTCCACAATTTGTGAGATCACTGCCCTAAGAAAAGCAACTCTGGGAAGAGCTTCTGGCATGACC
CTGTTGGGTCCTTCGGGCCCCCTTACTCCTGTGGTAGGAGGCTTTGGCAGGTTGAGGTGAGCCTGATCCT
AGATGCCTGTGCTGGAAAATGAACCCAACTCTCACCTGTCGTCGCGCCCCCCACCCCCACCCCACAGCTG
TGAGGCGCTGCTCTGGAGGTAGCTCAGCATCCCCGCCCCTCCTCCTTGTCCTCACTCTGCCTCCTGTAGT
GTTAGCTTCTGCTACCTCAGCAAGTAGTGAGTGAATAGACCAATTAGCCAGGACTTCCTGCCATTATCTG
CTGTAGACTTGGGCATTAGTACGCCCTGATTCACCATAATTTCAAGTCAGAACACACTAAAAAATTCACT
CACCGAGGCATTAAAATGTTCCCAGACAACGTCTGTGTTTGTGTAACTGGGTTTCTTCCCTTCGTGTTTG
ATGCACACCAGCATCATATAGGTCAGTGGTGGAGTCCAGGCTAGGCAGACAATTTTTGTCGCTTTTTGTT
TGTTTTTATATTTTTAAAACATGAATTGCATTGTTTCCCGGTGGTTGTAAACTTTGTTTCTGGGGCTTCA
GTATTGCCAGTGTAATCTTCTTCTGCTTGATCAGGGGCAAACAAGTGACTTAGAAAGTTGTGGGAGTGCC
CTAAGAACAGTAGCCAGAGCCTTTACAGAGCCAGGCTTTGTGTCCTAAACGTACATCGCCCCAGCTATGG
GAAGCTGGGTTATCACCTTCAAAGCAGACCCTTTCTGTGGATGACTTACCAAGCCCTGCAGGTGGGTAGT
GGAGGTGGGGAGAGGGCTGCACAGCCTGCTTGGAGCTTGCTTCTGTTCTTTGTCCTGCCCATGATATGAA
GCTCCTATACAATGAATTTGCAGTAAGATCGGTAGGCGTGTACGGTGGGAGGTCTATATAAGCAGAGCTG
GTTTAGTGAACCGCAGATCCGGCGCGCCCCATGGTGAGCAAGGGCGAGGAGCTGTTCACCGGGGTGGTGC
CCATCCTGGTCGAGCTGGACGGCGACGTAAACGGCCACAAGTTCAGCGTGTCCGGCGAGGGCGAGGGCGA
TGCCACCTACGGCAAGCTGACCCTGAAGTTCATCTGCACCACCGGCAAGCTGCCCGTGCCCTGGCCCACC
CTCGTGACCACCCTGACCTACGGCGTGCAGTGCTTCAGCCGCTACCCCGACCACATGAAGCAGCACGACT
TCTTCAAGTCCGCCATGCCCGAAGGCTACGTCCAGGAGCGCACCATCTTCTTCAAGGACGACGGCAACTA
CAAGACCCGCGCCGAGGTGAAGTTCGAGGGCGACACCCTGGTGAACCGCATCGAGCTGAAGGGCATCGAC
TTCAAGGAGGACGGCAACATCCTGGGGCACAAGCTGGAGTACAACTACAACAGCCACAACGTCTATATCA
TGGCCGACAAGCAGAAGAACGGCATCAAGGTGAACTTCAAGATCCGCCACAACATCGAGGACGGCAGCGT
GCAGCTCGCCGACCACTACCAGCAGAACACCCCCATCGGCGACGGCCCCGTGCTGCTGCCCGACAACCAC
TACCTGAGCACCCAGTCCGCCCTGAGCAAAGACCCCAACGAGAAGCGCGATCACATGGTCCTGCTGGAGT
TCGTGACCGCCGCCGGGATCACTCTCGGCATGGACGAGCTGTACAAGTAAAGCGGCCAATTCGGATCCGT
TTAAACTCTAGAGGATCCACCGGTGGCCGCCTGGGCCCGTTAACGTCTCGAGTTTAAACCTGGAAAAACA
TGGAGCAATCACAAGTAGCAATACAGCAGCTACCAATGCTGATTGTGCCTGGCTAGAAGCACAAGAGGAG
GAGGAGGTGGGTTTTCCAGTCACACCTCAGACAATCAACCTCTGGATTACAAAATTTGTGAAAGATTGAC
TGGTATTCTTAACTATGTTGCTCCTTTTACGCTATGTGGATACGCTGCTTTAATGCCTTTGTATCATGCT
ATTGCTTCCCGTATGGCTTTCATTTTCTCCTCCTTGTATAAATCCTGGTTGCTGTCTCTTTATGAGGAGT
TGTGGCCCGTTGTCAGGCAACGTGGCGTGGTGTGCACTGTGTTTGCTGACGCAACCCCCACTGGTTGGGG
CATTGCCACCACCTGTCAGCTCCTTTCCGGGACTTTCGCTTTCCCCCTCCCTATTGCCACGGCGGAACTC
ATCGCCGCCTGCCTTGCCCGCTGCTGGACAGGGGCTCGGCTGTTGGGCACTGACAATTCCGTGGTGTTGT
CGGGGAAGCTGACGTCCTTTCCATGGCTGCTCGCCTGTGTTGCCACCTGGATTCTGCGCGGGACGTCCTT
CTGCTACGTCCCTTCGGCCCTCAATCCAGCGGACCTTCCTTCCCGCGGCCTGCTGCCGGCTCTGCGGCCT
CTTCCGCGTCTTCGCCTTCGCCCTCAGACGAGTCGGATCTCCCTTTGGGCCGCCTCCCCGCCTGGAATTC
GAGCTCGGTACCTTTAAGACCAATGACTTACAAGGCAGCTGTAGATCTTAGCCACTTTTTAAAAGAAAAG
GGGGGACTGGAAGGGCTAATTCACTCCCAACGAAGACAAGATATCCTTGATCTGTGGATCTACCACACAC
AAGGCTACTTCCCTGATTGGCAGAACTACACACCAGGGCCAGGGATCAGATATCCACTGACCTTTGGATG
GTGCTACAAGCTAGTACCAGTTGAGCAAGAGAAGGTAGAAGAAGCCAATGAAGGAGAGAACACCCGCTTG
TTACACCCTGTGAGCCTGCATGGGATGGATGACCCGGAGAGAGAAGTATTAGAGTGGAGGTTTGACAGCC
GCCTAGCATTTCATCACATGGCCCGAGAGCTGCATCCGGACTGTACTGGGTCTCTCTGGTTAGACCAGAT
CTGAGCCTGGGAGCTCTCTGGCTAACTAGGGAACCCACTGCTTAAGCCTCAATAAAGCTTGCCTTGAGTG
CTTCAAGTAGTGTGTGCCCGTCTGTTGTGTGACTCTGGTAACTAGAGATCCCTCAGACCCTTTTAGTCAG
TGTGGAAAATCTCTAGCAGGGCCGCTTTAAACCCGCTGATCAGCCTCGACTGTGCCTTCTAGTTGCCAGC
CATCTGTTGTTTGCCCCTCCCCCGTGCCTTCCTTGACCCTGGAAGGTGCCACTCCCACTGTCCTTTCCTA
ATAAAATGAGGAAATTGCATCGCATTGTCTGAGTAGGTGTCATTCTATTCTGGGGGGTGGGGTGGGGCAG
GACAGCAAGGGGGAGGATTGGGAAGACAATAGCAGGCATGCTGGGGATGCGGTGGGCTCTATGGCTTCTG
AGGCGGAAAGAACCAGCTGGGGCTCTAGGGGGTATCCCC
[124 nt withheld, positions 8440-8563]
C
[91 nt withheld, positions 8565-8655]
A
[49 nt withheld, positions 8657-8705]
CCTTTGACGTTGGAGTCCACGTTCTTT
[37 nt withheld, positions 8733-8769]
ACCCTATCTCGGTCTATTCTTTTGATTTATAAGGGATTTTGCCGATTTCGGCCTATTGGTTAAAAAATGA
GCTGATTTAACAAAAATTTAACGCGAATTAATTCTGTGGAATGTGTGTCAGTTAGGGTGTGGAAAGTCCC
CAGGCTCCCCAGCAGGCAGAAGTATGCAAAGCATGCATCTCAATTAGTCAGCAACCAGGTGTGGAAAGTC
CCCAGGCTCCCCAGCAGGCAGAAGTATGCAAAGCATGCATCTCAATTAGTCAGCAACCATAGTCCCGCCC
CTAACTCCGCCCATCCCGCCCCTAACTCCGCCCAGTTCCGCCCATTCTCCGCCCCATGGCTGACTAATTT
TTTTTATTTATGCAGAGGCCGAGGCCGCCTCTGCCTCTGAGCTATTCCAGAAGTAGTGAGGAGGCTTTTT
TGGAGGCCTAGGCTTTTGCAAAAAGCTCCCGGGAGCTTGTATATCCATTTTCGGATCTGATCAGCACGTG
TTGACAATTAATCATCGGCATAGTATATCGGCATAGTATAATACGACAAGGTGAGGAACTAAACCATGGC
CAAGTTGACCAGTGCCGTTCCGGTGCTCACCGCGCGCGACGTCGCCGGAGCGGTCGAGTTCTGGACCGAC
CGGCTCGGGTTCTCCCGGGACTTCGTGGAGGACGACTTCGCCGGTGTGGTCCGGGACGACGTGACCCTGT
TCATCAGCGCGGTCCAGGACCAGGTGGTGCCGGACAACACCCTGGCCTGGGTGTGGGTGCGCGGCCTGGA
CGAGCTGTACGCCGAGTGGTCGGAGGTCGTGTCCACGAACTTCCGGGACGCCTCCGGGCCGGCCATGACC
GAGATCGGCGAGCAGCCGTGGGGGCGGGAGTTCGCCCTGCGCGACCCGGCCGGCAACTGCGTGCACTTCG
TGGCCGAGGAGCAGGACTGACACGTGCTACGAGATTTCGATTCCACCGCCGCCTTCTATGAAAGGTTGGG
CTTCGGAATCGTTTTCCGGGACGCCGGCTGGATGATCCTCCAGCGCGGGGATCTCATGCTGGAGTTCTTC
GCCCACCCCAACTTGTTTATTGCAGCTTATAATGGTTACAAATAAAGCAATAGCATCACAAATTTCACAA
ATAAAGCATTTTTTTCACTGCATTCTAGTTGTGGTTTGTCCAAACTCATCAATGTATCTTATCATGTCTG
TATACCGTCGACCTCTAGCTAGAGCTTGGCGTAATCATGGTCATAGCTGTTTCCTGTGTGAAATTGTTAT
CCGCTCACAATTCCACACAACATACGAGCCGGAAGCATAAAGTGTAAAGCCTGGGGTGCCTAATGAGTGA
GCTAACTCACATTAATTGCGTTGCGCTCACTGCCCGCTTTCCAGTCGGGAAACCTGTCGTGCCAGCTGCA
TTAATGAATCGGCCAACGCGCGGGGAGAGGCGGTTTGCGTATTGGGCGCTCTTCCGCTTCCTCGCTCACT
GACTCGCTGCGCTCGGTCGTTCGGCTGCGGCGAGCGGTATCAGCTCACTCAAAGGCGGTAATACGGTTAT
CCACAGAATCAGGGGATAACGCAGGAAAGAACATGTGAGCAAAAGGCCAGCAAAAGGCCAGGAACCGTAA
AAAGGCCGCGTTGCTGGCGTTTTTCCATAGGCTCCGCCCCCCTGACGAGCATCACAAAAATCGACGCTCA
AGTCAGAGGTGGCGAAACCCGACAGGACTATAAAGATACCAGGCGTTTCCCCCTGGAAGCTCCCTCGTGC
GCTCTCCTGTTCCGACCCTGCCGCTTACCGGATACCTGTCCGCCTTTCTCCCTTCGGGAAGCGTGGCGCT
TTCTCATAGCTCACGCTGTAGGTATCTCAGTTCGGTGTAGGTCGTTCGCTCCAAGCTGGGCTGTGTGCAC
GAACCCCCCGTTCAGCCCGACCGCTGCGCCTTATCCGGTAACTATCGTCTTGAGTCCAACCCGGTAAGAC
ACGACTTATCGCCACTGGCAGCAGCCACTGGTAACAGGATTAGCAGAGCGAGGTATGTAGGCGGTGCTAC
AGAGTTCTTGAAGTGGTGGCCTAACTACGGCTACACTAGAAGAACAGTATTTGGTATCTGCGCTCTGCTG
AAGCCAGTTACCTTCGGAAAAAGAGTTGGTAGCTCTTGATCCGGCAAACAAACCACCGCTGGTAGCGGTG
GTTTTTTTGTTTGCAAGCAGCAGATTACGCGCAGAAAAAAAGGATCTCAAGAAGATCCTTTGATCTTTTC
TACGGGGTCTGACGCTCAGTGGAACGAAAACTCACGTTAAGGGATTTTGGTCATGAGATTATCAAAAAGG
ATCTTCACCTAGATCCTTTTAAATTAAAAATGAAGTTTTAAATCAATCTAAAGTATATATGAGTAAACTT
GGTCTGACAGTTACCAATGCTTAATCAGTGAGGCACCTATCTCAGCGATCTGTCTATTTCGTTCATCCAT
AGTTGCCTGACTCCCCGTCGTGTAGATAACTACGATACGGGAGGGCTTACCATCTGGCCCCAGTGCTGCA
ATGATACCGCGAGACCCACGCTCACCGGCTCCAGATTTATCAGCAATAAACCAGCCAGCCGGAAGGGCCG
AGCGCAGAAGTGGTCCTGCAACTTTATCCGCCTCCATCCAGTCTATTAATTGTTGCCGGGAAGCTAGAGT
AAGTAGTTCGCCAGTTAATAGTTTGCGCAACGTTGTTGCCATTGCTACAGGCATCGTGGTGTCACGCTCG
TCGTTTGGTATGGCTTCATTCAGCTCCGGTTCCCAACGATCAAGGCGAGTTACATGATCCCCCATGTTGT
GCAAAAAAGCGGTTAGCTCCTTCGGTCCTCCGATCGTTGTCAGAAGTAAGTTGGCCGCAGTGTTATCACT
CATGGTTATGGCAGCACTGCATAATTCTCTTACTGTCATGCCATCCGTAAGATGCTTTTCTGTGACTGGT
GAGTACTCAACCAAGTCATTCTGAGAATAGTGTATGCGGCGACCGAGTTGCTCTTGCCCGGCGTCAATAC
GGGATAATACCGCGCCACATAGCAGAACTTTAAAAGTGCTCATCATTGGAAAACGTTCTTCGGGGCGAAA
ACTCTCAAGGATCTTACCGCTGTTGAGATCCAGTTCGATGTAACCCACTCGTGCACCCAACTGATCTTCA
GCATCTTTTACTTTCACCAGCGTTTCTGGGTGAGCAAAAACAGGAAGGCAAAATGCCGCAAAAAAGGGAA
TAAGGGCGACACGGAAATGTTGAATACTCATACTCTTCCTTTTTCAATATTATTGAAGCATTTATCAGGG
TTATTGTCTCATGAGCGGATACATATTTGAATGTATTTAGAAAAATAAACAAATAGGGGTTCCGCGCACA
TTTCCCCGAAAAGTGCCACCTGACGTCGACGGATCGGGAGATCTCCCGATCCCCTATGGTGCACTCTCAG
TACAATCTGCTCTGATGCCGCATAGTTAAGCCAGTATCTGCTCCCTGCTTGTGTGTTGGAGGTCGCTGAG
TAGTGCGCGAGCAAAATTTAAGCTACAACAAGGCAAGGCTTGACC
Features (pLannotate 1.2.2; 31 found; start..end, strand, type, name):
     77..456     +  enhancer       CMV enhancer: human cytomegalovirus immediate early enhancer
    457..656     +  promoter       CMV promoter: human cytomegalovirus (CMV) immediate early promoter
    674..854     +  LTR            5' LTR (truncated): truncated 5' long terminal repeat (LTR) from HIV-1
    901..1026    +  misc_feature   HIV-1 Ψ: packaging signal of human immunodeficiency virus type 1
   1010..1373    +  CDS            HIV-1 gag (fragment): gag protein from human immunodeficiency virus 1; gag
   1519..1752    +  misc_feature   RRE: The Rev response element (RRE) of HIV-1 allows for Rev-dependent mRNA export from the nucleus to the cytoplasm.
   2129..2229    +  CDS            Rev (fragment): human immunodeficiency virus 1 (HIV-1) Rev protein; rev; enhances nuclear export of unspliced and incompletely spliced viral mRNAs
   2233..2349    +  misc_feature   cPPT/CTS: central polypurine tract and central termination sequence of HIV-1
   5981..6019    +  promoter       minimal CMV promoter: human cytomegalovirus (CMV) immediate early promoter
   6051..6770    +  CDS            EGFP: the original enhanced GFP (Yang et al., 1996) mammalian codon-optimized
   6802..6960    +  CDS            nef (fragment): NEF_HV1Z2 - Experimental evidence at protein level: Swiss-Prot protein existence level 1. Extracellular Nef protein targets CD4(+) T-lymphocytes for apoptosis by interacting with CXCR4 surface receptors. From Human immunodeficiency virus type 1 group M subtype D (isolate Z2/CDC-Z34) (HIV-1).
   6963..7551    +  misc_feature   WPRE: woodchuck hepatitis virus posttranscriptional regulatory element
   7568..7636    +  CDS            nef (fragment): NEF_HV1Z2 - Experimental evidence at protein level: Swiss-Prot protein existence level 1. Extracellular Nef protein targets CD4(+) T-lymphocytes for apoptosis by interacting with CXCR4 surface receptors. From Human immunodeficiency virus type 1 group M subtype D (isolate Z2/CDC-Z34) (HIV-1).
   7638..7950    +  LTR            5' LTR (fragment): 5' long terminal repeat (LTR) from HIV-1
   7958..8138    +  LTR            5' LTR (truncated): truncated 5' long terminal repeat (LTR) from HIV-1
   8170..8394    +  polyA_signal   bGH poly(A) signal: bovine growth hormone polyadenylation signal
   8398..8419    +  promoter       SV40 promoter (fragment): SV40 enhancer and early promoter
   8440..8868    +  rep_origin     f1 ori (sequence partly withheld): f1 bacteriophage origin of replication; arrow indicates direction of (+) strand synthesis
   8882..9211    +  promoter       SV40 promoter: SV40 enhancer and early promoter
   9259..9306    +  promoter       EM7 promoter: synthetic bacterial promoter&nbsp
   9325..9699    +  CDS            BleoR: antibiotic-binding protein; Sh ble from Streptoalloteichus hindustanus; confers resistance to bleomycin, phleomycin, and Zeocin™
   9709..9834    +  CDS            ble (fragment): BLE_KLEPN - Experimental evidence at protein level: Swiss-Prot protein existence level 1. Binding protein with a strong affinity to the bleomycin family of antibiotics. Binds to CL990; an antimitotic-antibiotic compound. From Klebsiella pneumoniae.
   9829..9950    +  polyA_signal   SV40 poly(A) signal: SV40 polyadenylation signal
  10021..10043   -  protein_bind   lac operator (fragment): The lac repressor binds to the lac operator to inhibit transcription in E. coli. This inhibition can be relieved by adding lactose or isopropyl-β-D-thiogalactopyranoside (IPTG). lac repressor encoded by lacI
  10047..10077   -  promoter       lac promoter: promoter for the E. coli lac operon
  10092..10113   -  protein_bind   CAP binding site: CAP binding activates transcription in the presence of cAMP. E. coli catabolite activator protein
  10126..10218   -  CDS            lacI (fragment): lac repressor; lacI; The lac repressor binds to the lac operator to inhibit transcription in E. coli. This inhibition can be relieved by adding lactose or isopropyl-β-D-thiogalactopyranoside (IPTG).
  10401..10989   -  rep_origin     ori: high-copy-number ColE1/pMB1/pBR322/pUC origin of replication
  11160..12020   -  CDS            AmpR: β-lactamase; bla; confers resistance to ampicillin, carbenicillin, and related antibiotics
  12021..12125   -  promoter       AmpR promoter: bla
  12184..12236   -  misc_feature   bom (fragment): basis of mobility region from pBR322
