[The description below was written by a language model from this plasmid's Addgene catalogue record and pLannotate feature annotations shown in this document.]
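Description:
Lenti-Hb9-GFP is a third-generation lentiviral transfer plasmid built on the CSCspPW backbone, designed to report motor neuron identity by expressing GFP from the mouse Hb9 promoter. It is maintained in E. coli through a ColE1/pUC-type origin with ampicillin resistance. The catalogue lists it as low copy and propagated in a recombination-deficient strain, as is usual for LTR-containing vectors. The backbone also carries an f1 origin and an SV40/EM7-driven bleomycin/Zeocin resistance cassette located outside the viral genome. The catalogue gives a total size of about 12.5 kb, slightly larger than the 12.3 kb sequenced record from which the feature table was generated.

Viral genomic RNA is transcribed in packaging cells from a CMV enhancer/promoter fused to a truncated HIV-1 5' LTR, which makes production Tat-independent. Downstream lie the Ψ packaging signal with a gag fragment, the RRE for Rev-dependent nuclear export, and the cPPT/CTS that aids nuclear import of the provirus. An unannotated stretch of roughly 3.6 kb follows, consistent with the Hb9 regulatory region in the approximately 4 kb ClaI–XbaI insert. It ends at a short minimal CMV promoter element immediately upstream of the EGFP coding sequence. This arrangement suggests the Hb9 sequence confers cell-type specificity on a basal promoter, although the record simply names the promoter as Hb9. A WPRE after EGFP enhances transcript stability and expression, and the 3' LTR region is followed by a bGH polyadenylation signal.

According to the depositor, the construct is used to visualize postmitotic human motor neurons, such as those derived from human embryonic stem cells.
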