Addgene plasmid #37080: Lenti-Hb9-GFP
Purpose: 3rd generation lentiviral transfer plasmid for Hb9 GFP
Depositing lab: Fred Gage. Depositing organization: Salk Institute for Biological Studies. Publication: Non-cell-autonomous effect of human SOD1 G37R astrocytes on motor neurons derived from human embryonic stem cells. Marchetto MC, Muotri AR, Mu Y, Smith AM, Cezar GG, Gage FH. Cell Stem Cell. 2008 Dec 4;3(6):649-57. 10.1016/j.stem.2008.10.001 PubMed 19041781.
Backbone
  Vector backbone: CSCspPW
  Backbone manufacturer: Inder Verma lab
  Backbone size w/o insert (bp): 8466
  Total vector size (bp): 12486
  Modifications to backbone: none
  Vector type: Lentiviral
Growth in bacteria
  Bacterial resistance: Ampicillin, 100 μg/mL
  Growth temperature: 37°C
  Growth strain: Stbl3
  Growth instructions: none
  Copy number: Low Copy
Gene/Insert
  Gene/Insert name: Hb9 GFP
  Species: M. musculus (mouse)
  Insert size (bp): 4020
  Promoter: Hb9
  Cloning method: Restriction Enzyme; 5′ cloning site ClaI (not destroyed); 3′ cloning site XbaI (not destroyed)
  Sequencing primers: 5′ GCTAGCTCCGGAGAGCAAAAGCTG; 3′ TGTAATCCAGAGGTTGATTG
Resource information
  A portion of this plasmid was derived from a plasmid made by: Dr.Sam Pfaff
Terms and licenses: Academic/Nonprofit Terms; Industry Terms: Not Available to Industry
Depositor comments: Expresses GFP under the control of the Hb9 promoter to visualize postmitotic human motor neurons
How to cite: Lenti-Hb9-GFP was a gift from Fred Gage (Addgene plasmid # 37080 ; http://n2t.net/addgene:37080 ; RRID:Addgene_37080)
