>Addgene plasmid #37080 | Lenti-Hb9-GFP | depositor partial sequence | sequence record 46418 | JH-CM15_FWD
NNNNNNANAGCACAGACATACAAACTAAAGAATTACAAAAACAAATTACAAAATTCAAAATTTTATCGAT
GCGGCCGCTCGACTCGATCCTGTCTCCCTGGCCAGGAGTCTGGGGTCCGCAGATATATTACAACAAAATT
ACTAATTGGAAAATGAAATTGTCAATAAAGCACACCCCACGCGTGTACTATATCTTTAAATATTATGATG
TCTTATTGGTCCCATTTCCTTACAATAATTTATTGCAATAAAACAGACACTGCAGGTCCCCTTAAATTGT
CTTTTCATAATGAATAAATTTAAGCAGGCTAATTAATATATAAACTAGCTCAATTTGTCAAGTTGATTTG
TATTTTAGTTAATTGTGAAAGTAATTACCACATGGTCAAATTAACAGCTTTCTGGAAATGACCAAGCCTG
AGGTTTTATTTCCTTCCTGGGTGAAGAAAATTCATTTTTCCAAGCTCTTGATGTGATGAATAAAAGTCAT
AAATCTGGGTGATTGGTGCAGGCAGAGTCTAAATGGCTTCATATTTCATTTTAGGTTTAATAGAAATATT
CATGCTCTGTTTTAATGAAATTAAATTGAAGGGGGATGGGGCTCTGGAGGCGGCCCTGGCTGGGGGCTTA
AAGGGACAGTGCACTTTTCCTTTCTTCATGCAAGGGCCAGGGCTAGAGGTCCCTGGACTCAGTCAAGAAG
TGGAGAGAGCTGAGGGAGGCCTGGGAGGCCCTTATTCTGTACCCAGTGTAGCACACCTGCAGCCCTGATT
GGGGGGGGGGGGCGGGGGCAATTCACACCCTGTATTCTCACCAGGCTAAAGTTTCTTCTATCTGGTTCCT
TCTCTCCAAAAAATCAGTCANANGGACCTCCCTTGGCTGAGAGTAGAAGTGAGGTGGTCAGCGTGCTGCA
NACAAGCCTGTCCTCCATCTGCCTAAGGGGTCTTGATATCCTACACCAAGCCCCCCCTACCCCTTCTGGA
AGACACATAGGAGATAAGCATTTTCAAAACCACCATGGCACTCTCTGTTCTCCCCTGCACCCTTCCTCCA
GAACTCATCCTGCTGAGGATGATTGGGTCAACTTGAATAATAAGGACCCC
