>Addgene plasmid #37080 | Lenti-Hb9-GFP | depositor partial sequence | sequence record 46419 | JH-CM15-REV
NNNGNGANTCTGTTTGCTACTTGTGATTGCTCCATGTTTTTCCAGGTTTAAACTCGAGACGTTAACGGGC
CCAGGCGGCCACCGGTGGATCCTCTAGAGTTTAAACGGATCCGAATTGGCCGCTTTACTTGTACAGCTCG
TCCATGCCGAGAGTGATCCCGGCGGCGGTCACGAACTCCAGCAGGACCATGTGATCGCGCTTCTCGTTGG
GGTCTTTGCTCAGGGCGGACTGGGTGCTCAGGTAGTGGTTGTCGGGCAGCAGCACGGGGCCGTCGCCGAT
GGGGGTGTTCTGCTGGTAGTGGTCGGCGAGCTGCACGCTGCCGTCCTCGATGTTGTGGCGGATCTTGAAG
TTCACCTTGATGCCGTTCTTCTGCTTGTCGGCCATGATATAGACGTTGTGGCTGTTGTAGTTGTACTCCA
GCTTGTGCCCCAGGATGTTGCCGTCCTCCTTGAAGTCGATGCCCTTCAGCTCGATGCGGTTCACCAGGGT
GTCGCCCTCGAACTTCACCTCGGCGCGGGTCTTGTAGTTGCCGTCGTCCTTGAAGAAGATGGTGCGCTCC
TGGACGTAGCCTTCGGGCATGGCGGACTTGAAGAAGTCGTGCTGCTTCATGTGGTCGGGGTAGCGGCTGA
AGCACTGCACGCCGTAGGTCAGGGTGGTCACGAGGGTGGGCCAGGGCACGGGCAGCTTGCCGGTGGTGCA
GATGAACTTCAGGGTCAGCTTGCCGTAGGTGGCATCGCCCTCGCCCTCGCCGGACACGCTGAACTTGTGG
CCGTTTACGTCGCCGTCCAGCTCGACCAGGATGGGCACCACCCCGGTGAACAGCTCCTCGCCCTTGCTCA
CCATGGGGCGCGCCGGATCTGCGGTTCACTAAACCAGCTCTGCTTATATAGACCTCCCACCGTACACGCC
TACCGATCTTACTGCAAATTCATTGTATAGGAGCTTCATATCATGGGCAGGACAAAGAACAGAAGCAAGC
TCCAAGCAGGCTGTGCAGCCCTCTCCCCACCTCCACTACCACTGCAGGGCTTGATAAGTCATCCACAGAA
AGGGTCTGCTTTGNGTGATACCCAGCTTCCATAGCTGGGNCGATGTTACG
