>Addgene plasmid #37080 | Lenti-Hb9-GFP | addgene partial sequence | sequence record 48845 | EGFP-N 5'-CGTCGCCGTCCAGCTCGACCAG-3'
CCATGGGGCGCGCCGGATCTGCGGTTCACTAAACCAGCTCTGCTTATATAGACCTCCCACCGTACACGCC
TACCGATCTTACTGCAAATTCATTGTATAGGAGCTTCATATCATGGGCAGGACAAAGAACAGAAGCAAGC
TCCAAGCAGGCTGTGCAGCCCTCTCCCCACCTCCACTACCCACCTGCAGGGCTTGGTAAGTCATCCACAG
AAAGGGTCTGCTTTGAAGGTGATAACCCAGCTTCCCATAGCTGGGGCGATGTACGTTTAGGACACAAAGC
CTGGCTCTGTAAAGGCTCTGGCTACTGTTCTTAGGGCACTCCCACAACTTTCTAAGTCACTTGTTTGCCC
CTGATCAAGCAGAAGAAGATTACACTGGCAATACTGAAGCCCCAGAAACAAAGTTTACAACCACCGGGAA
ACAATGCAATTCATGTTTTAAAAATATAAAAACAAACAAAAAGCGACAAAAATTGTCTGCCTAGCCTGGA
CTCCACCACTGACCTATATGATGCTGGTGTGCATCAAACACGAAGGGAAGAAACCCAGTTACACAAACAC
AGACGTTGTCTGGGAACATTTTAATGCCTCGGTGAGTGAATTTTTTAGTGTGTTCTGACTTGAAATTATG
GTGAATCAGGGCGTACTAATGCCCAAGTCTACAGCAGATAATGGCAGGAAGTCCTGGCTAATTGGTCTAT
TCACTCACTACTTGCTGAGGTAGCAGAAGCTAACACTACAGGAGGCAGAGTGAGGACAAGGAGGAGGGGC
GGGGATGCTGAGCTACCTCCAGAGCAGCGCCTCACAGCTGTGGGGTGGGGGTGGGGGGCGCGACGACAGG
TGAGAGTTGGGTTCATTTTCCAGCACAGGCATCTAGGATCAGGCTCACCTCAACCTGCCAAAGCCTCCTA
CCACAGG
