>Addgene plasmid #37080 | Lenti-Hb9-GFP | addgene partial sequence | sequence record 48846 | EGFP-C 5'-CATGGTCCTGCTGGAGTTCGTG-3'
AGTAAAGCGGCCAATTCGGATCCGTTTAAACTCTAGAGGATCCACCGGTGGCCGCCTGGGCCCGTTAACG
TCTCGAGTTTAAACCTGGAAAAACATGGAGCAATCACAAGTAGCAATACAGCAGCTACCAATGCTGATTG
TGCCTGGCTAGAAGCACAAGAGGAGGAGGAGGTGGGTTTTCCAGTCACACCTCAGACAATCAACCTCTGG
ATTACAAAATTTGTGAAAGATTGACTGGTATTCTTAACTATGTTGCTCCTTTTACGCTATGTGGATACGC
TGCTTTAATGCCTTTGTATCATGCTATTGCTTCCCGTATGGCTTTCATTTTCTCCTCCTTGTATAAATCC
TGGTTGCTGTCTCTTTATGAGGAGTTGTGGCCCGTTGTCAGGCAACGTGGCGTGGTGTGCACTGTGTTTG
CTGACGCAACCCCCACTGGTTGGGGCATTGCCACCACCTGTCAGCTCCTTTCCGGGACTTTCGCTTTCCC
CCTCCCTATTGCCACGGCGGAACTCATCGCCGCCTGCCTTGCCCGCTGCTGGACAGGGGCTCGGCTGTTG
GGCACTGACAATTCCGTGGTGTTGTCGGGGAAGCTGACGTCCTTTCCATGGCTGCTCGCCTGTGTTGCCA
CCTGGATTCTGCGCGGGACGTCCTTCTGCTACGTCCCTTCGGCCCTCAATCCAGCGGACCTTCCTTCCCG
CGGCCTGCTGCCGGCTCTGCGGCCTCTTCCGCGTCTTCGCCTTCGCCCTCAGACGAGTCGGATCTCCCTT
TGGGCCGCCTCCCCGCCTG
