>Addgene plasmid #37080 | Lenti-Hb9-GFP | addgene partial sequence | sequence record 54364 | WPRE-R 5'-CATAGCGTAAAAGGAGCAACA-3'
ATCCAGAGGTTGATTGTCTGAGGTGTGACTGGAAAACCCACCTCCTCCTCCTCTTGTGCTTCTAGCCAGG
CACAATCAGCATTGGTAGCTGCTGTATTGCTACTTGTGATTGCTCCATGTTTTTCCAGGTTTAAACTCGA
GACGTTAACGGGCCCAGGCGGCCACCGGTGGATCCTCTAGAGTTTAAACGGATCCGAATTGGCCGCTTTA
CTTGTACAGCTCGTCCATGCCGAGAGTGATCCCGGCGGCGGTCACGAACTCCAGCAGGACCATGTGATCG
CGCTTCTCGTTGGGGTCTTTGCTCAGGGCGGACTGGGTGCTCAGGTAGTGGTTGTCGGGCAGCAGCACGG
GGCCGTCGCCGATGGGGGTGTTCTGCTGGTAGTGGTCGGCGAGCTGCACGCTGCCGTCCTCGATGTTGTG
GCGGATCTTGAAGTTCACCTTGATGCCGTTCTTCTGCTTGTCGGCCATGATATAGACGTTGTGGCTGTTG
TAGTTGTACTCCAGCTTGTGCCCCAGGATGTTGCCGTCCTCCTTGAAGTCGATGCCCTTCAGCTCGATGC
GGTTCACCAGGGTGTCGCCCTCGAACTTCACCTCGGCGCGGGTCTTGTAGTTGCCGTCGTCCTTGAAGAA
GATGGTGCGCTCCTGGACGTAGCCTTCGGGCATGGCGGACTTGAAGAAGTCGTGCTGCTTCATGTGGTCG
GGGTAGCGGCTGAAGCACTGCACGCCGTAGGTCAGGGTGGTCACGAGGGTGGGCCAGGGCACGGGCAGCT
TGCCGGTGGTGCAGATGAACTTCAGGGTCAGCTT
